Addgene plasmid #84161: pFGC5941-PacI-ath-STTM831
Purpose: target miRNA831 for destruction in Arabidopsis thaliana
Depositing lab: Guiliang Tang. Depositing organization: Michigan Technological University. Publication: Construction of short tandem target mimic (STTM) to block the functions of plant and animal microRNAs. Tang G, Yan J, Gu Y, Qiao M, Fan R, Mao Y, Tang X. Methods. 2012 Oct;58(2):118-25. doi: 10.1016/j.ymeth.2012.10.006. Epub 2012 Oct 23. PubMed 23098881.
Backbone
  Vector backbone: pFGC5941-PacI
  Backbone manufacturer: Guiliang Tang (Addgene plasmid # 44182)
  Backbone size w/o insert (bp): 8608
  Vector type: Plant Expression
  Selectable markers: Basta
Growth in bacteria
  Bacterial resistance: Chloramphenicol and Kanamycin, 25 & 50 μg/mL
  Growth temperature: 37°C
  Growth strain: DH5alpha
  Copy number: High Copy
Gene/Insert
  Gene/Insert name: STTM831
  Species: A. thaliana (mustard weed)
  Insert size (bp): 2846
  Promoter: 2x35S
  Cloning method: Restriction Enzyme; 5′ cloning site PacI (not destroyed); 3′ cloning site PacI (not destroyed)
  Sequencing primers: 5′ CACTATCCTTCGCAAGACCCTTCC; 3′ CAACACATGAGCGAAACCCTATAA
Terms and licenses: Academic/Nonprofit Terms; Industry Terms: Not Available to Industry
Depositor comments: The insert within this plasmid contains a 2x35S promoter, STTM, T35S and CmR.
How to cite: pFGC5941-PacI-ath-STTM831 was a gift from Guiliang Tang (Addgene plasmid # 84161 ; http://n2t.net/addgene:84161 ; RRID:Addgene_84161)
