[The description below was written by a language model from this plasmid's Addgene catalogue record and pLannotate feature annotations shown in this document.]
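Description:
pFGC5941-PacI-ath-STTM831 is a plant expression binary vector built on the pFGC5941-PacI backbone for Agrobacterium-mediated transformation of Arabidopsis thaliana. Its purpose is to knock down miRNA831 function with a short tandem target mimic (STTM). The plasmid backbone carries a ColE1/pBR322-type origin with the bom mobilisation region for maintenance in E. coli. It also carries the pVS1 replicon (oriV, RepA and the StaA stability protein), which supports replication in Agrobacterium. A KanR gene outside the T-DNA provides kanamycin selection. The sequenced record is about 11.5 kb, consistent with the stated backbone plus a roughly 2.8 kb insert.

Between the nopaline-type left and right T-DNA borders are two functional units. Next to the left border, a bar (phosphinothricin acetyltransferase) gene is driven by the mannopine synthase promoter and ended by the MAS terminator, giving Basta (glufosinate) selection of transformed plants. The payload is a cassette cloned through PacI sites that are retained on both sides. According to the depositor it comprises a 2x35S promoter, the STTM, a 35S terminator and a chloramphenicol resistance gene. The feature table agrees, showing a partial CaMV 35S copy followed by a full copy, then the CaMV poly(A) signal and a CmR gene with its bacterial promoter. The STTM itself is not annotated but presumably lies in the short gap between promoter and poly(A) signal. The CmR marker travels with the cassette, so dual chloramphenicol and kanamycin selection identifies bacterial clones that have taken up the insert. An OCS terminator and lacZα and MCS fragments remain from the parent vector.

STTM transcripts carry two non-cleavable miRNA binding sites joined by a spacer. They sequester the target miRNA and trigger its degradation, which allows loss-of-function studies of miR831.
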