Features (pLannotate 1.2.2; 27 found; start..end, strand, type, name):
      1..346     +  promoter       CaMV 35S promoter: strong constitutive promoter from cauliflower mosaic virus
    298..344     +  promoter       minimal CaMV 35S promoter: minimal 35S promoter from cauliflower mosaic virus
    509..685     +  polyA_signal   CaMV poly(A) signal: cauliflower mosaic virus polyadenylation signal
   1247..1265    -  promoter       SP6 promoter: promoter for bacteriophage SP6 RNA polymerase
   1330..1989    -  CDS            CmR: chloramphenicol acetyltransferase; cat; confers resistance to chloramphenicol
   1990..2026    -  promoter       cat promoter (fragment): promoter of the E. coli cat gene encoding chloramphenicol acetyltransferase
   2026..2054    -  promoter       tet promoter: E. coli promoter for tetracycline efflux protein gene
   2116..2284    -  rep_origin     ori (fragment): high-copy-number ColE1/pMB1/pBR322/pUC origin of replication
   2316..3023    +  terminator     OCS terminator: octopine synthase terminator
   3024..3044    +  misc_feature   MCS (fragment): pUC18/19 multiple cloning site
   3047..3201    +  CDS            lacZα (fragment): LacZα fragment of β-galactosidase; lacZ fragment
   3267..3291    +  misc_feature   RB T-DNA repeat: right border repeat from nopaline C58 T-DNA
   3631..4032    +  CDS            Y4CG_SINFN (fragment): Protein inferred from homology: Swiss-Prot protein existence level 3. From Sinorhizobium fredii (strain NBRC 101917 / NGR234).
   4592..5221    +  CDS            pVS1 StaA: stability protein from the Pseudomonas plasmid pVS1 (Heeb et al., 2000)
   5650..6723    +  CDS            pVS1 RepA: replication protein from the Pseudomonas plasmid pVS1 (Heeb et al., 2000)
   6789..6983    +  rep_origin     pVS1 oriV: origin of replication for the Pseudomonas plasmid pVS1 (Heeb et al., 2000)
   7186..7225    +  CDS            rop (fragment): Rop protein, which maintains plasmids at low copy number; rop
   7327..7467    +  misc_feature   bom: basis of mobility region from pBR322
   7653..8241    -  rep_origin     ori: high-copy-number ColE1/pMB1/pBR322/pUC origin of replication
   8328..9122    -  CDS            KanR: aminoglycoside phosphotransferase; aphA-3; confers resistance to kanamycin
   9547..9571    +  misc_feature   LB T-DNA repeat: left border repeat from nopaline C58 T-DNA
   9657..9909    -  terminator     MAS terminator: mannopine synthase terminator
   9922..10470   -  CDS            bar: PAT_STRHY - Experimental evidence at protein level: Swiss-Prot protein existence level 1. Inactivates phosphinothricin (PPT) by transfer of an acetyl group from acetyl CoA. Can also acetylate demethylphosphinothricin but not PTT or glutamate. This enzyme is an effector of phosphinothricin tripeptide (PTT or bialaphos) resistance. From Streptomyces hygroscopicus. Introduced by genetic manipulation and expressed in glufosinate-tolerant maize by Dekalb Genetics.
  10476..10856   -  promoter       MAS promoter: mannopine synthase promoter (Velten et al., 1984)
  10902..10943   -  rep_origin     ori (fragment): high-copy-number ColE1/pMB1/pBR322/pUC origin of replication
  11048..11066   +  promoter       T7 promoter: promoter for bacteriophage T7 RNA polymerase
  11135..11423   +  promoter       CaMV 35S promoter (fragment): strong constitutive promoter from cauliflower mosaic virus
>Addgene plasmid #84161 | pFGC5941-PacI-ath-STTM831 | addgene full sequence | sequence record 167521 | Addgene NGS Result
TGAGACTTTTCAACAAAGGGTAATTTCGGGAAACCTCCTCGGATTCCATTGCCCAGCTATCTGTCACCTC
ATCGAAAGGACAGTAGAAAAGGAAGGTGGCTCCTACAAATGCCATCATTGCGATAAAGGAAAGGCTATCA
TTCAAGATGCCTCTGCCGACAGTGGTCCCAAAGATGGACCCCCACCCACGAGGAGCATCGTGGAAAAAGA
AGACGTTCCAACCACGTCTTCAAAGCAAGTGGATTGATGTGACATCTCCACTGACATAAGGGACGACGCG
CAACCCCACTATCCTTCGCAAGACCCTTCCTCTATATAAGGAAGTTCATTTCATTTGGAGAGGACAGCCC
AAGCTTCAAGAAGAGTACCTAGAAGAGATCAGTTGTTGTTGTTATGGTCTAATTTAAATATGGTCTAAAG
AAGAAGAATCAAGAAGAGTACCTAGAAGAGATCAGAATTCGGTACGCTGAAATCACCAGTCTCTCTCTAC
AAATCTATCTCTCTCTATTTTCTCCATAAATAATGTGTGAGTAGTTTCCCGATAAGGGAAATTAGGGTTC
TTATAGGGTTTCGCTCATGTGTTGAGCATATAAGAAACCCTTAGTATGTATTTGTATTTGTAAAATACTT
CTATCAATAAAATTTCTAATTCCTAAAACCAAAATCCAGTACTAAAATCCAGATCTCCTAAAGTCCCTAT
AGATCTTTGTCGTGAATATAAACCAGACACGAGACGACTAGACCTGGAGCCCAGACGCCGTTCGAAGCTA
GAAGTACCGCTTAGGCAGGAGGCCGTTAGGGAAAAGATGCTAAGGCAGGGTTGGTTACGTTGACTCCCCC
GTAGGTTTGGTTTAAATATGATGAAGTGGACGGAAGGAAGGGGGAAGACAAGGAAGGATAAGGTTGCAGG
CCCTGTGCAAGGTAAGAAGATGGAAATTTGATAGAGGTACGCTACTATACTTATACTATACGCTAAGGGA
ATGATTGTATTTATACCCTATACCCCCTAATAACCCCTTATCAATTTAAGAAATAATCCGCATAAGCCCC
CGCTTAAAAATTGGTATCAGAGCCATGAATAGGTCTATGACCAAAACTCAAGAGGATAAAACCTCACCAA
AATACGAAAGAGTCCTTAACTCTAAAGATAAAAGATCTTTCAAGATCAAAACTAGTTCCCTCACACCGGT
GACGGGGATCGCATGCGACCTCTAGACCATCACATTGGAGCTTCAGCTGCTCGAGTTCTATAGTGTCACC
TAAATCGTATGTGTATGATACATAAGGTTATGTATTAATTGTAGCCGCGTTCTTACGTCGACGTACCAAT
TACGCCCCGCCCTGTCACTCATCGCAGTACTGTTGTAATTCATTAAGCATTCTGCCGACATGGAAGCCAT
CACAAACGGCATGATGAACCTGAATCGCCAGCGGCATCAGCACCTTGTCGCCTTGCGTATAATATTTGCC
CATGGTGAAAACGGGGGCGAAGAAGTTGTCCATATTGGCCACGTTTAAATCAAAACTGGTGAAACTCACC
CAGGGATTGGCTGAGACGAAAAACATATTCTCAATAAACCCTTTAGGGAAATAGGCCAGGTTTTCACCGT
AACACGCCACATCTTGCGAATATATGTGTAGAAACTGCCGGAAATCGTCGTGGTATTCACTCCAGAGCGA
TGAAAACGTTTCAGTTTGCTCATGGAAAACGGTGTAACAAGGGTGAACACTATCCCATATTACCAGCTCA
CCGTCTTTCATTGCCATACGGAACTCCGGATGAGCGTTCATCAGGCGGGCAAGAATGTGAATAAAGGCCG
GATAAAACTTGTGCTTATTTTTCTTTACGGTCTTTAAAAAGGCCGTAATATCCAGCTGAACGGTCTGGTT
ATAGGTACATTGAGCAACTGACTGAAATGCCTCAAAATGTTCTTTACGATGCCATTGGGATATATCAACG
GTGGTATATCCAGTGATTTCTTTCCCCATTTTAGCTTCCTTAGCTCCTGAAAATCTCGATAACTCATTAA
AGCTTATCGATGATAAGCTGTCAAACATGAGAATTTAGCCCGCCTAATGAGCGGGCTTTTTGTTGTGATC
CGCGTTGCTGGCGTTTTTCCATAGGCTCCGCCCCCCTGACGAGCATCACAAAAATCGACGCTCAAGTCAG
AGGTGGCGAAACCCGACAGGACTATAAAGATACCAGGCGTTTCCCCCCTGGAAGCTCCCTCGTGCGCTCT
CCTGTTCCGACCCTGCCGCTTACCGGATACCTGTCCGCCTTTCTTAATTAAGACCCGGGACTAGTCCCTA
GAGTCCTGCTTTAATGAGATATGCGAGACGCCTATGATCGCATGATATTTGCTTTCAATTCTGTTGTGCA
CGTTGTAAAAAACCTGAGCATGTGTAGCTCAGATCCTTACCGCCGGTTTCGGTTCATTCTAATGAATATA
TCACCCGTTACTATCGTATTTTTATGAATAATATTCTCCGTTCAATTTACTGATTGTACCCTACTACTTA
TATGTACAATATTAAAATGAAAACAATATATTGTGCTGAATAGGTTTATAGCGACATCTATGATAGAGCG
CCACAATAACAAACAATTGCGTTTTATTATTACAAATCCAATTTTAAAAAAAGCGGCAGAACCGGTCAAA
CCTAAAAGACTGATTACATAAATCTTATTCAAATTTCAAAAGTGCCCCAGGGGCTAGTATCTACGACACA
CCGAGCGGCGAACTAATAACGCTCACTGAAGGGAACTCCGGTTCCCCGCCGGCGCGCATGGGTGAGATTC
CTTGAAGTTGAGTATTGGCCGTCCGCTCTACCGAAAGTTACGGGCACCATTCAACCCGGTCCAGCACGGC
GGCCGGGTAACCGACTTGCTGCCCCGAGAATTATGCAGCATTTTTTTGGTGTATGTGGGCCCCAAATGAA
GTGCAGGTCAAACCTTGACAGTGACGACAAATCGTTGGGCGGGTCCAGGGCGAATTTTGCGACAACATGT
CGAGGCTCAGCAGGACCTGCAGGCATGCAAGCTTGGCACTGGCCGTCGTTTTACAACGTCGTGACTGGGA
AAACCCTGGCGTTACCCAACTTAATCGCCTTGCAGCACATCCCCCTTTCGCCAGCTGGCGTAATAGCGAA
GAGGCCCGCACCGATCGCCCTTCCCAACAGTTGCGCAGCCTGAATGGCGAATGCTAGAGCAGCTTGAGCT
TGGATCAGATTGTCGTTTCCCGCCTTCAGTTTAAACTATCAGTGTTTGACAGGATATATTGGCGGGTAAA
CCTAAGAGAAAAGAGCGTTTATTAGAATAATCGGATATTTAAAAGGGCGTGAAAAGGTTTATCCGTTCGT
CCATTTGTATGTGCATGCCAACCACAGGGTTCCCCTCGGGATCAAAGTACTTTGATCCAACCCCTCCGCT
GCTATAGTGCAGTCGGCTTCTGACGTTCAGTGCAGCCGTCTTCTGAAAACGACATGTCGCACAAGTCCTA
AGTTACGCGACAGGCTGCCGCCCTGCCCTTTTCCTGGCGTTTTCTTGTCGCGTGTTTTAGTCGCATAAAG
TAGAATACTTGCGACTAGAACCGGAGACATTACGCCATGAACAAGAGCGCCGCCGCTGGCCTGCTGGGCT
ATGCCCGCGTCAGCACCGACGACCAGGACTTGACCAACCAACGGGCCGAACTGCACGCGGCCGGCTGCAC
CAAGCTGTTTTCCGAGAAGATCACCGGCACCAGGCGCGACCGCCCGGAGCTGGCCAGGATGCTTGACCAC
CTACGCCCTGGCGACGTTGTGACAGTGACCAGGCTAGACCGCCTGGCCCGCAGCACCCGCGACCTACTGG
ACATTGCCGAGCGCATCCAGGAGGCCGGCGCGGGCCTGCGTAGCCTGGCAGAGCCGTGGGCCGACACCAC
CACGCCGGCCGGCCGCATGGTGTTGACCGTGTTCGCCGGCATTGCCGAGTTCGAGCGTTCCCTAATCATC
GACCGCACCCGGAGCGGGCGCGAGGCCGCCAAGGCCCGAGGCGTGAAGTTTGGCCCCCGCCCTACCCTCA
CCCCGGCACAGATCGCGCACGCCCGCGAGCTGATCGACCAGGAAGGCCGCACCGTGAAAGAGGCGGCTGC
ACTGCTTGGCGTGCATCGCTCGACCCTGTACCGCGCACTTGAGCGCAGCGAGGAAGTGACGCCCACCGAG
GCCAGGCGGCGCGGTGCCTTCCGTGAGGACGCATTGACCGAGGCCGACGCCCTGGCGGCCGCCGAGAATG
AACGCCAAGAGGAACAAGCATGAAACCGCACCAGGACGGCCAGGACGAACCGTTTTTCATTACCGAAGAG
ATCGAGGCGGAGATGATCGCGGCCGGGTACGTGTTCGAGCCGCCCGCGCACGTCTCAACCGTGCGGCTGC
ATGAAATCCTGGCCGGTTTGTCTGATGCCAAGCTGGCGGCCTGGCCGGCCAGCTTGGCCGCTGAAGAAAC
CGAGCGCCGCCGTCTAAAAAGGTGATGTGTATTTGAGTAAAACAGCTTGCGTCATGCGGTCGCTGCGTAT
ATGATGCGATGAGTAAATAAACAAATACGCAAGGGGAACGCATGAAGGTTATCGCTGTACTTAACCAGAA
AGGCGGGTCAGGCAAGACGACCATCGCAACCCATCTAGCCCGCGCCCTGCAACTCGCCGGGGCCGATGTT
CTGTTAGTCGATTCCGATCCCCAGGGCAGTGCCCGCGATTGGGCGGCCGTGCGGGAAGATCAACCGCTAA
CCGTTGTCGGCATCGACCGCCCGACGATTGACCGCGACGTGAAGGCCATCGGCCGGCGCGACTTCGTAGT
GATCGACGGAGCGCCCCAGGCGGCGGACTTGGCTGTGTCCGCGATCAAGGCAGCCGACTTCGTGCTGATT
CCGGTGCAGCCAAGCCCTTACGACATATGGGCCACCGCCGACCTGGTGGAGCTGGTTAAGCAGCGCATTG
AGGTCACGGATGGAAGGCTACAAGCGGCCTTTGTCGTGTCGCGGGCGATCAAAGGCACGCGCATCGGCGG
TGAGGTTGCCGAGGCGCTGGCCGGGTACGAGCTGCCCATTCTTGAGTCCCGTATCACGCAGCGCGTGAGC
TACCCAGGCACTGCCGCCGCCGGCACAACCGTTCTTGAATCAGAACCCGAGGGCGACGCTGCCCGCGAGG
TCCAGGCGCTGGCCGCTGAAATTAAATCAAAACTCATTTGAGTTAATGAGGTAAAGAGAAAATGAGCAAA
AGCACAAACACGCTAAGTGCCGGCCGTCCGAGCGCACGCAGCAGCAAGGCTGCAACGTTGGCCAGCCTGG
CAGACACGCCAGCCATGAAGCGGGTCAACTTTCAGTTGCCGGCGGAGGATCACACCAAGCTGAAGATGTA
CGCGGTACGCCAAGGCAAGACCATTACCGAGCTGCTATCTGAATACATCGCGCAGCTACCAGAGTAAATG
AGCAAATGAATAAATGAGTAGATGAATTTTAGCGGCTAAAGGAGGCGGCATGGAAAATCAAGAACAACCA
GGCACCGACGCCGTGGAATGCCCCATGTGTGGAGGAACGGGCGGTTGGCCAGGCGTAAGCGGCTGGGTTG
CCTGCCGGCCCTGCAATGGCACTGGAACCCCCAAGCCCGAGGAATCGGCGTGAGCGGTCGCAAACCATCC
GGCCCGGTACAAATCGGCGCGGCGCTGGGTGATGACCTGGTGGAGAAGTTGAAGGCCGCGCAGGCCGCCC
AGCGGCAACGCATCGAGGCAGAAGCACGCCCCGGTGAATCGTGGCAAGCGGCCGCTGATCGAATCCGCAA
AGAATCCCGGCAACCGCCGGCAGCCGGTGCGCCGTCGATTAGGAAGCCGCCCAAGGGCGACGAGCAACCA
GATTTTTTCGTTCCGATGCTCTATGACGTGGGCACCCGCGATAGTCGCAGCATCATGGACGTGGCCGTTT
TCCGTCTGTCGAAGCGTGACCGACGAGCTGGCGAGGTGATCCGCTACGAGCTTCCAGACGGGCACGTAGA
GGTTTCCGCAGGGCCGGCCGGCATGGCCAGTGTGTGGGATTACGACCTGGTACTGATGGCGGTTTCCCAT
CTAACCGAATCCATGAACCGATACCGGGAAGGGAAGGGAGACAAGCCCGGCCGCGTGTTCCGTCCACACG
TTGCGGACGTACTCAAGTTCTGCCGGCGAGCCGATGGCGGAAAGCAGAAAGACGACCTGGTAGAAACCTG
CATTCGGTTAAACACCACGCACGTTGCCATGCAGCGTACGAAGAAGGCCAAGAACGGCCGCCTGGTGACG
GTATCCGAGGGTGAAGCCTTGATTAGCCGCTACAAGATCGTAAAGAGCGAAACCGGGCGGCCGGAGTACA
TCGAGATCGAGCTAGCTGATTGGATGTACCGCGAGATCACAGAAGGCAAGAACCCGGACGTGCTGACGGT
TCACCCCGATTACTTTTTGATCGATCCCGGCATCGGCCGTTTTCTCTACCGCCTGGCACGCCGCGCCGCA
GGCAAGGCAGAAGCCAGATGGTTGTTCAAGACGATCTACGAACGCAGTGGCAGCGCCGGAGAGTTCAAGA
AGTTCTGTTTCACCGTGCGCAAGCTGATCGGGTCAAATGACCTGCCGGAGTACGATTTGAAGGAGGAGGC
GGGGCAGGCTGGCCCGATCCTAGTCATGCGCTACCGCAACCTGATCGAGGGCGAAGCATCCGCCGGTTCC
TAATGTACGGAGCAGATGCTAGGGCAAATTGCCCTAGCAGGGGAAAAAGGTCGAAAAGGTCTCTTTCCTG
TGGATAGCACGTACATTGGGAACCCAAAGCCGTACATTGGGAACCGGAACCCGTACATTGGGAACCCAAA
GCCGTACATTGGGAACCGGTCACACATGTAAGTGACTGATATAAAAGAGAAAAAAGGCGATTTTTCCGCC
TAAAACTCTTTAAAACTTATTAAAACTCTTAAAACCCGCCTGGCCTGTGCATAACTGTCTGGCCAGCGCA
CAGCCGAAGAGCTGCAAAAAGCGCCTACCCTTCGGTCGCTGCGCTCCCTACGCCCCGCCGCTTCGCGTCG
GCCTATCGCGGCCGCTGGCCGCTCAAAAATGGCTGGCCTACGGCCAGGCAATCTACCAGGGCGCGGACAA
GCCGCGCCGTCGCCACTCGACCGCCGGCGCCCACATCAAGGCACCCTGCCTCGCGCGTTTCGGTGATGAC
GGTGAAAACCTCTGACACATGCAGCTCCCGGAGACGGTCACAGCTTGTCTGTAAGCGGATGCCGGGAGCA
GACAAGCCCGTCAGGGCGCGTCAGCGGGTGTTGGCGGGTGTCGGGGCGCAGCCATGACCCAGTCACGTAG
CGATAGCGGAGTGTATACTGGCTTAACTATGCGGCATCAGAGCAGATTGTACTGAGAGTGCACCATATGC
GGTGTGAAATACCGCACAGATGCGTAAGGAGAAAATACCGCATCAGGCGCTCTTCCGCTTCCTCGCTCAC
TGACTCGCTGCGCTCGGTCGTTCGGCTGCGGCGAGCGGTATCAGCTCACTCAAAGGCGGTAATACGGTTA
TCCACAGAATCAGGGGATAACGCAGGAAAGAACATGTGAGCAAAAGGCCAGCAAAAGGCCAGGAACCGTA
AAAAGGCCGCGTTGCTGGCGTTTTTCCATAGGCTCCGCCCCCCTGACGAGCATCACAAAAATCGACGCTC
AAGTCAGAGGTGGCGAAACCCGACAGGACTATAAAGATACCAGGCGTTTCCCCCTGGAAGCTCCCTCGTG
CGCTCTCCTGTTCCGACCCTGCCGCTTACCGGATACCTGTCCGCCTTTCTCCCTTCGGGAAGCGTGGCGC
TTTCTCATAGCTCACGCTGTAGGTATCTCAGTTCGGTGTAGGTCGTTCGCTCCAAGCTGGGCTGTGTGCA
CGAACCCCCCGTTCAGCCCGACCGCTGCGCCTTATCCGGTAACTATCGTCTTGAGTCCAACCCGGTAAGA
CACGACTTATCGCCACTGGCAGCAGCCACTGGTAACAGGATTAGCAGAGCGAGGTATGTAGGCGGTGCTA
CAGAGTTCTTGAAGTGGTGGCCTAACTACGGCTACACTAGAAGGACAGTATTTGGTATCTGCGCTCTGCT
GAAGCCAGTTACCTTCGGAAAAAGAGTTGGTAGCTCTTGATCCGGCAAACAAACCACCGCTGGTAGCGGT
GGTTTTTTTGTTTGCAAGCAGCAGATTACGCGCAGAAAAAAAGGATCTCAAGAAGATCCTTTGATCTTTT
CTACGGGGTCTGACGCTCAGTGGAACGAAAACTCACGTTAAGGGATTTTGGTCATGCATTCTAGGTACTA
AAACAATTCATCCAGTAAAATATAATATTTTATTTTCTCCCAATCAGGCTTGATCCCCAGTAAGTCAAAA
AATAGCTCGACATACTGTTCTTCCCCGATATCCTCCCTGATCGACCGGACGCAGAAGGCAATGTCATACC
ACTTGTCCGCCCTGCCGCTTCTCCCAAGATCAATAAAGCCACTTACTTTGCCATCTTTCACAAAGATGTT
GCTGTCTCCCAGGTCGCCGTGGGAAAAGACAAGTTCCTCTTCGGGCTTTTCCGTCTTTAAAAAATCATAC
AGCTCGCGCGGATCTTTAAATGGAGTGTCTTCTTCCCAGTTTTCGCAATCCACATCGGCCAGATCGTTAT
TCAGTAAGTAATCCAATTCGGCTAAGCGGCTGTCTAAGCTATTCGTATAGGGACAATCCGATATGTCGAT
GGAGTGAAAGAGCCTGATGCACTCCGCATACAGCTCGATAATCTTTTCAGGGCTTTGTTCATCTTCATAC
TCTTCCGAGCAAAGGACGCCATCGGCCTCACTCATGAGCAGATTGCTCCAGCCATCATGCCGTTCAAAGT
GCAGGACCTTTGGAACAGGCAGCTTTCCTTCCAGCCATAGCATCATGTCCTTTTCCCGTTCCACATCATA
GGTGGTCCCTTTATACCGGCTGTCCGTCATTTTTAAATATAGGTTTTCATTTTCTCCCACCAGCTTATAT
ACCTTAGCAGGAGACATTCCTTCCGTATCTTTTACGCAGCGGTATTTTTCGATCAGTTTTTTCAATTCCG
GTGATATTCTCATTTTAGCCATTTATTATTTCCTTCCTCTTTTCTACAGTATTTAAAGATACCCCAAGAA
GCTAATTATAACAAGACGAACTCCAATTCACTGTTCCTTGCATTCTAAAACCTTAAATACCAGAAAACAG
CTTTTTCAAAGTTGTTTTCAAAGTTGGCGTATAACATAGTATCGACGGAGCCGATTTTGAAACCGCGGTG
ATCACAGGCAGCAACGCTCTGTCATCGTTACAATCAACATGCTACCCTCCGCGAGATCATCCGTGTTTCA
AACCCGGCAGCTTAGTTGCCGTTCTTCCGAATAGCATCGGTAACATGAGCAAAGTCTGCCGCCTTACAAC
GGCTCTCCCGCTGACGCCGTCCCGGACTGATGGGCTGCCTGTATCGAGTGGTGATTTTGTGCCGAGCTGC
CGGTCGGGGAGCTGTTGGCTGGCTGGTGGCAGGATATATTGTGGTGTAAACAAATTGACGCTTAGACAAC
TTAATAACACATTGCGGACGTTTTTAATGTACTGAATTAACGCCGAATTAATTCGAGCTCGGATCTGATA
ATTTATTTGAAAATTCATAAGAAAAGCAAACGTTACATGAATTGATGAAACAATACAAAGACAGATAAAG
CCACGCACATTTAGGATATTGGCCGAGATTACTGAATATTGAGTAAGATCACGGAATTTCTGACAGGAGC
ATGTCTTCAATTCAGCCCAAATGGCAGTTGAAATACTCAAACCGCCCCATATGCAGGAGCGGATCATTCA
TTGTTTGTTTGGTTGCCTTTGCCAACATGGGAGTCCAAGATTCTGCAGTCAAATCTCGGTGACGGGCAGG
ACCGGACGGGGCGGTACCGGCAGGCTGAAGTCCAGCTGCCAGAAACCCACGTCATGCCAGTTCCCGTGCT
TGAAGCCGGCCGCCCGCAGCATGCCGCGGGGGGCATATCCGAGCGCCTCGTGCATGCGCACGCTCGGGTC
GTTGGGCAGCCCGATGACAGCGACCACGCTCTTGAAGCCCTGTGCCTCCAGGGACTTCAGCAGGTGGGTG
TAGAGCGTGGAGCCCAGTCCCGTCCGCTGGTGGCGGGGGGAGACGTACACGGTCGACTCGGCCGTCCAGT
CGTAGGCGTTGCGTGCCTTCCAGGGGCCCGCGTAGGCGATGCCGGCGACCTCGCCGTCCACCTCGGCGAC
GAGCCAGGGATAGCGCTCCCGCAGACGGACGAGGTCGTCCGTCCACTCCTGCGGTTCCTGCGGCTCGGTA
CGGAAGTTGACCGTGCTTGTCTCGATGTAGTGGTTGACGATGGTGCAGACCGCCGGCATGTCCGCCTCGG
TGGCACGGCGGATGTCGGCCGGGCGTCGTTCTGGGCTCATCGATTCGATTTGGTGTATCGAGATTGGTTA
TGAAATTCAGATGCTAGTGTAATGTATTGGTAATTTGGGAAGATATAATAGGAAGCAAGGCTATTTATCC
ATTTCTGAAAAGGCGAAATGGCGTCACCGCGAGCGTCACGCGCATTCCGTTCTTGCTGTAAAGCGTTGTT
TGGTACACTTTTGACTAGCGAGGCTTGGCGTGTCAGCGTATCTATTCAAAAGTCGTTAATGGCTGCGGAT
CAAGAAAAAGTTGGAATAGAAACAGAATACCCGCGAAATTCAGGCCCGGTTGCCATGTCCTACACGCCGA
AATAAACGACCAAATTAGTAGAAAAATAAAAACTGACTCGGATACTTACGTCACGTCTTGCGCACTGATT
TGAAAAATCTCAGAATTCATGGATCCTAGGTGAGTCTAGAGAGTTAATTAAGTTTGCAAGCAGCAGATTA
CGCGCAGAAAAAAAGGATCTCAAGGAGATCCTTTGGATCACAAAAAAAAAGCCCGCTCATTAGGCGGGTT
AAATTCCCGGGTACTGCAGCCGATTCATTAATGCAGGTTAACCTGGCTAATCGAAATTAATACGACTCAC
TATAGGGAGACCGGCAGATCTGATCCCTACTCCAAAAATGTCAAAGATACAGTCTCAGAAGACCAAAGGG
CTATTGAGACTTTTCAACAAAGGGTAATTTCGGGAAACCTCCTCGGATTCCATTGCCCAGCTATCTGTCA
CTTCATCGAAAGGACAGTGGAAAAGGAAGGTGGCTCCTACAAATGCCATCATTGCGATAAAGGAAAGGCT
ATCATTCAAGATGCCTCTGCCGACAGTGGTCCCAAAGATGGACCCCCACCCACGAGGAGCATCGTGGGAA
AAGAAGACGTTCCAACCACGTCTTCAAAGCAAGTGGATTGATGTGACATCTCCACTGACGTAAGGGGTGA
CGCACAATCCCACCCCTACTCCAAAAATGTCAAAGATACTGTCTCAGAAGACCAAAGGGCTAT
