>Addgene plasmid #84161 | pFGC5941-PacI-ath-STTM831 | depositor partial sequence | sequence record 160717 | STTM
CAAGAAGAGTACCTAGAAGAGATCAGTTGTTGTTGTTATGGTCTAATTTAAATATGGTCTAAAGAAGAAG
AATCAAGAAGAGTACCTAGAAGAGATCA
